Addgene plasmid #222137: pEIF3D-RNAgateDel-sgEIF3D
Purpose: EIF3D variant overexpression vector with sgRNA targeting eIF3D
Depositing lab: Jonathan Weissman. Depositing organization: Whitehead Institute for Biomedical Research. Publication: Translational fidelity screens in mammalian cells reveal eIF3 and eIF4G2 as regulators of start codon selectivity. She R, Luo J, Weissman JS. Nucleic Acids Res. 2023 Jul 7;51(12):6355-6369. doi: 10.1093/nar/gkad329. PubMed 37144468.
Backbone
  Vector backbone: pMJ179
  Backbone manufacturer: Jonathan Weissman, Addgene plasmid #85996
  Vector type: Lentiviral
Growth in bacteria
  Bacterial resistance: Ampicillin, 100 μg/mL
  Growth temperature: 37°C
  Growth strain: NEB Stable
  Copy number: High Copy
Gene/Insert
  Gene/Insert name: eIF3D
  Species: H. sapiens (human)
  Mutation: V291-F306 deletion
  Entrez Gene: EIF3D (a.k.a. EIF3S7, eIF3-p66, eIF3-zeta)
  Tag / fusion protein: BFP-P2A (N terminal on insert)
  Cloning method: Gibson Cloning
Terms and licenses: Academic/Nonprofit Terms; Industry Terms: Not Available to Industry
Depositor comments: Addgene observed 3 mismatches in the insert leading to 1 silent mutation and 2 substitutions (N772K, G792W). These mutations have been confirmed to not affect plasmid function.
How to cite: pEIF3D-RNAgateDel-sgEIF3D was a gift from Jonathan Weissman (Addgene plasmid # 222137 ; http://n2t.net/addgene:222137 ; RRID:Addgene_222137)
