[The description below was written by a language model from this plasmid's Addgene catalogue record and pLannotate feature annotations shown in this document.]
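Description:
pEIF3D-RNAgateDel-sgEIF3D is a lentiviral transfer plasmid built on the pMJ179 backbone that combines a CRISPR guide RNA against endogenous human EIF3D with expression of an EIF3D variant. It is maintained in bacteria through a high-copy ColE1/pUC-type origin and an ampicillin resistance gene. The viral portion has the usual HIV-1-derived layout: a CMV enhancer/promoter drives genomic RNA from a truncated 5' LTR, followed by the Ψ packaging signal with a gag fragment, the RRE for Rev-dependent nuclear export, the cPPT/CTS, a WPRE to boost transcript expression, and a truncated 3' LTR preceded by a nef fragment.

Between the viral elements sit two units. The first is the sgRNA cassette, recognisable in the annotation by a Streptococcus pyogenes tracrRNA-derived scaffold fragment. The promoter driving the guide was not annotated and is not stated in the record. The second is an SFFV promoter driving a puromycin resistance gene, TagBFP and the EIF3D coding sequence. The catalogue lists BFP-P2A as an N-terminal fusion, so the blue marker and EIF3D should be released as separate proteins. The link between PuroR and TagBFP is not annotated.

The EIF3D insert carries a V291–F306 deletion, which the construct name refers to as the "RNA gate" deletion. The repository also noted one silent change and two substitutions, reported not to affect function. Two loxP sites in the same orientation flank the guide scaffold and the expression cassette, which would permit Cre-mediated excision. The design suits depletion-and-replacement experiments, in which targeting EIF3D while supplying the mutant allows tests of its role in translation and start codon selection. The record does not state how the transgene escapes the guide.
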