Features (pLannotate 1.2.2; 24 found; start..end, strand, type, name):
     30..82      -  misc_feature   bom (fragment): basis of mobility region from pBR322
    237..616     +  enhancer       CMV enhancer: human cytomegalovirus immediate early enhancer
    617..816     +  promoter       CMV promoter: human cytomegalovirus (CMV) immediate early promoter
    834..1014    +  LTR            5' LTR (truncated): truncated 5' long terminal repeat (LTR) from HIV-1
   1061..1186    +  misc_feature   HIV-1 Ψ: packaging signal of human immunodeficiency virus type 1
   1170..1508    +  CDS            HIV-1 gag (fragment): gag protein from human immunodeficiency virus 1; gag
   1683..1916    +  misc_feature   RRE: The Rev response element (RRE) of HIV-1 allows for Rev-dependent mRNA export from the nucleus to the cytoplasm.
   2293..2393    +  CDS            Rev (fragment): human immunodeficiency virus 1 (HIV-1) Rev protein; rev; enhances nuclear export of unspliced and incompletely spliced viral mRNAs
   2443..2560    +  misc_feature   cPPT/CTS: central polypurine tract and central termination sequence of HIV-1
   2813..2846    +  protein_bind   loxP: Cre-mediated recombination occurs in the 8-bp core sequence (GCATACAT). Cre recombinase
   2971..3038    +  misc_RNA       tracrRNA (fragment): trans-activating CRISPR RNA for the Streptococcus pyogenes CRISPR/Cas9 system
   3194..3601    +  promoter       SFFV promoter: spleen focus-forming virus long terminal repeat (LTR) promoter
   3613..4209    +  CDS            PuroR: puromycin N-acetyltransferase; pac from Streptomyces alboniger; confers resistance to puromycin
   4285..4980    +  CDS            TagBFP: TagBFP is a basic (constitutively fluorescent) blue fluorescent protein published in 2008, derived from Entacmaea quadricolor. It is reported to be a very rapidly-maturing monomer with very low acid sensitivity.
   5047..6588    +  CDS            EIF3D (fragment): EIF3D_HUMAN - Also known as EIF3S7 From Homo sapiens (Human).
   6662..6695    +  protein_bind   loxP: Cre-mediated recombination occurs in the 8-bp core sequence (GCATACAT). Cre recombinase
   6728..6751    +  misc_feature   MCS (fragment): pBluescript multiple cloning site
   6751..7339    +  misc_feature   WPRE: woodchuck hepatitis virus posttranscriptional regulatory element
   7340..7359    +  misc_feature   MCS (fragment): pBluescript multiple cloning site
   7361..7861    +  CDS            nef (fragment): NEF_HV1LA - Experimental evidence at protein level: Swiss-Prot protein existence level 1. Extracellular Nef protein targets CD4(+) T-lymphocytes for apoptosis by interacting with CXCR4 surface receptors. From Human immunodeficiency virus type 1 group M subtype B (isolate Lai) (HIV-1).
   7868..8048    +  LTR            5' LTR (truncated): truncated 5' long terminal repeat (LTR) from HIV-1
   8110..8698    -  rep_origin     ori: high-copy-number ColE1/pMB1/pBR322/pUC origin of replication
   8869..9729    -  CDS            AmpR: β-lactamase; bla; confers resistance to ampicillin, carbenicillin, and related antibiotics
   9730..9834    -  promoter       AmpR promoter: bla
>Addgene plasmid #222137 | pEIF3D-RNAgateDel-sgEIF3D | addgene full sequence | sequence record 448650 | Addgene NGS Result
TCGACGGATCGGGAGATCTCCCGATCCCCTATGGTGCACTCTCAGTACAATCTGCTCTGATGCCGCATAG
TTAAGCCAGTATCTGCTCCCTGCTTGTGTGTTGGAGGTCGCTGAGTAGTGCGCGAGCAAAATTTAAGCTA
CAACAAGGCAAGGCTTGACCGACAATTGCATGAAGAATCTGCTTAGGGTTAGGCGTTTTGCGCTGCTTCG
CGATGTACGGGCCAGATATACGCGTTGACATTGATTATTGACTAGTTATTAATAGTAATCAATTACGGGG
TCATTAGTTCATAGCCCATATATGGAGTTCCGCGTTACATAACTTACGGTAAATGGCCCGCCTGGCTGAC
CGCCCAACGACCCCCGCCCATTGACGTCAATAATGACGTATGTTCCCATAGTAACGCCAATAGGGACTTT
CCATTGACGTCAATGGGTGGAGTATTTACGGTAAACTGCCCACTTGGCAGTACATCAAGTGTATCATATG
CCAAGTACGCCCCCTATTGACGTCAATGACGGTAAATGGCCCGCCTGGCATTATGCCCAGTACATGACCT
TATGGGACTTTCCTACTTGGCAGTACATCTACGTATTAGTCATCGCTATTACCATGGTGATGCGGTTTTG
GCAGTACATCAATGGGCGTGGATAGCGGTTTGACTCACGGGGATTTCCAAGTCTCCACCCCATTGACGTC
AATGGGAGTTTGTTTTGGCACCAAAATCAACGGGACTTTCCAAAATGTCGTAACAACTCCGCCCCATTGA
CGCAAATGGGCGGTAGGCGTGTACGGTGGGAGGTCTATATAAGCAGCGCGTTTTGCCTGTACTGGGTCTC
TCTGGTTAGACCAGATCTGAGCCTGGGAGCTCTCTGGCTAACTAGGGAACCCACTGCTTAAGCCTCAATA
AAGCTTGCCTTGAGTGCTTCAAGTAGTGTGTGCCCGTCTGTTGTGTGACTCTGGTAACTAGAGATCCCTC
AGACCCTTTTAGTCAGTGTGGAAAATCTCTAGCAGTGGCGCCCGAACAGGGACTTGAAAGCGAAAGGGAA
ACCAGAGGAGCTCTCTCGACGCAGGACTCGGCTTGCTGAAGCGCGCACGGCAAGAGGCGAGGGGCGGCGA
CTGGTGAGTACGCCAAAAATTTTGACTAGCGGAGGCTAGAAGGAGAGAGATGGGTGCGAGAGCGTCAGTA
TTAAGCGGGGGAGAATTAGATCGCGATGGGAAAAAATTCGGTTAAGGCCAGGGGGAAAGAAAAAATATAA
ATTAAAACATATAGTATGGGCAAGCAGGGAGCTAGAACGATTCGCAGTTAATCCTGGCCTGTTAGAAACA
TCAGAAGGCTGTAGACAAATACTGGGACAGCTACAACCATCCCTTCAGACAGGATCAGAAGAACTTAGAT
CATTATATAATACAGTAGCAACCCTCTATTGTGTGCATCAAAGGATAGAGATAAAAGACACCAAGGAAGC
TTTAGACAAGATAGAGGAAGAGCAAAACAAAAGTAAGACCACCGCACAGCAAGCGGCCGGCCGCTGATCT
TCAGACCTGGAGGAGGAGATATGAGGGACAATTGGAGAAGTGAATTATATAAATATAAAGTAGTAAAAAT
TGAACCATTAGGAGTAGCACCCACCAAGGCAAAGAGAAGAGTGGTGCAGAGAGAAAAAAGAGCAGTGGGA
ATAGGAGCTTTGTTCCTTGGGTTCTTGGGAGCAGCAGGAAGCACTATGGGCGCAGCGTCAATGACGCTGA
CGGTACAGGCCAGACAATTATTGTCTGGTATAGTGCAGCAGCAGAACAATTTGCTGAGGGCTATTGAGGC
GCAACAGCATCTGTTGCAACTCACAGTCTGGGGCATCAAGCAGCTCCAGGCAAGAATCCTGGCTGTGGAA
AGATACCTAAAGGATCAACAGCTCCTGGGGATTTGGGGTTGCTCTGGAAAACTCATTTGCACCACTGCTG
TGCCTTGGAATGCTAGTTGGAGTAATAAATCTCTGGAACAGATTTGGAATCACACGACCTGGATGGAGTG
GGACAGAGAAATTAACAATTACACAAGCTTAATACACTCCTTAATTGAAGAATCGCAAAACCAGCAAGAA
AAGAATGAACAAGAATTATTGGAATTAGATAAATGGGCAAGTTTGTGGAATTGGTTTAACATAACAAATT
GGCTGTGGTATATAAAATTATTCATAATGATAGTAGGAGGCTTGGTAGGTTTAAGAATAGTTTTTGCTGT
ACTTTCTATAGTGAATAGAGTTAGGCAGGGATATTCACCATTATCGTTTCAGACCCACCTCCCAACCCCG
AGGGGACCCGACAGGCCCGAAGGAATAGAAGAAGAAGGTGGAGAGAGAGACAGAGACAGATCCATTCGAT
TAGTGAACGGATCGGCACTGCGTGCGCCAATTCTGCAGACAAATGGCAGTATTCATCCACAATTTTAAAA
GAAAAGGGGGGATTGGGGGGTACAGTGCAGGGGAAAGAATAGTAGACATAATAGCAACAGACATACAAAC
TAAAGAATTACAAAAACAAATTACAAAAATTCAAAATTTTCGGGTTTATTACAGGGACAGCAGAGATCCA
GTTTGGTTAGTACCGGGCCCGCTCTAGAGATCCGACGCGCCATCTCTAGGCCCGCGCCGGCCCCCTCGCA
CGGACTTGTGGGAGAAGCTCGGCTACTCCCCTGCCCCGGTTAATTTGCATATAATATTTCCTAGTAACTA
TAGAGGCTTAATGTGCGATAAAAGACAGATAATCTGTTCTTTTTAATACTAGCTACATTTTACATGATAG
GCTTGGATTTCTATAACTTCGTATAGCATACATTATACGAAGTTATAAACAGCACAAAAGGAAACTCACC
CTAACTGTAAAGTAATTGTGTGTTTTGAGACTATAAGTATCCCTTGGAGAACCACCTTGTTGGCTGCTGC
TAACGCGGTCCCGTTTAAGAGCTAAGCTGGAAACAGCATAGCAAGTTTAAATAAGGCTAGTCCGTTATCA
ACTTGAAAAAGTGGCACCGAGTCGGTGCTTTTTTTCTCGAGTACTAGGATCCATTAGGCGGCCGCGTGGA
TAACCGTATTACCGCCATGCATTGCAGCCCCGATAAAATAAAAGATTTTATTTAGTCTCCAGAAAAAGGG
GGGAATGAAAGACCCCACCTGTAGGTTTGGCAAGCTAGCTGCAGTAACGCCATTTTGCAAGGCATGGAAA
AATACCAAACCAAGAATAGAGAAGTTCAGATCAAGGGCGGGTACATGAAAATAGCTAACGTTGGGCCAAA
CAGGATATCTGCGGTGAGCAGTTTCGGCCCCGGCCCGGGGCCAAGAACAGATGGTCACCGCAGTTTCGGC
CCGGGCCCGAGGCCAAGAACAGATGGTCCCCAGATATGGCCCAACCCTCAGCAGTTTCTTAAGACCCATC
AGATGTTTCCAGGCTCCCCCAAGGACCTGAAATGACCCTGCGCCTTATTTGAATTAACCAATCAGCCTGC
TTCTCGCTTCTGTTCGCGCGCTTCTGCTTCCCGAGCTCTATAAAAGAGCTCACAACCCCTCACTCGGCGC
GCCAGTCCTCCGACAGACTGAGTCGCCCGGGGCTAGCCCACCATGACCGAGTACAAGCCCACGGTGCGCC
TCGCCACCCGCGACGACGTCCCCCGGGCCGTACGCACCCTCGCCGCCGCGTTCGCCGACTACCCAGCCAC
GCGCCACACCGTCGACCCGGACCGCCACATCGAGCGGGTCACCGAGCTGCAAGAACTCTTCCTCACGCGC
GTCGGGCTCGACATCGGCAAGGTGTGGGTCGCGGACGACGGCGCCGCGGTGGCGGTCTGGACCACGCCGG
AGAGCGTCGAAGCGGGGGCGGTGTTCGCCGAGATCGGCCCGCGCATGGCCGAGTTGAGCGGTTCCCGGCT
GGCCGCGCAGCAACAGATGGAAGGCCTCCTGGCGCCGCACCGGCCCAAGGAGCCCGCGTGGTTCCTGGCC
ACCGTCGGCGTCTCGCCCGACCACCAGGGCAAGGGTCTGGGCAGCGCCGTCGTGCTCCCCGGAGTGGAGG
CGGCCGAGCGCGCCGGGGTGCCCGCCTTCCTGGAGACCTCCGCGCCCCGCAACCTCCCCTTCTACGAGCG
GCTCGGCTTCACCGTCACCGCCGACGTCGAGGTGCCCGAAGGACCGCGCACCTGGTGCATGACCCGCAAG
CCCGGTGCCGGATCGGGAGAGGGCAGAGGAAGTCTGCTAACATGCGGTGACGTCGAGGAGAATCCTGGCC
CACCGGTCGCCACCAGCGAGCTGATTAAGGAGAACATGCACATGAAGCTGTACATGGAGGGCACCGTGGA
CAACCATCACTTCAAGTGCACATCCGAGGGCGAAGGCAAGCCCTACGAGGGCACCCAGACCATGAGAATC
AAGGTGGTCGAGGGCGGCCCTCTCCCCTTCGCCTTCGACATCCTGGCTACTAGCTTCCTCTACGGCAGCA
AGACCTTCATCAACCACACCCAGGGCATCCCCGACTTCTTCAAGCAGTCCTTCCCTGAGGGCTTCACATG
GGAGAGAGTCACCACATACGAAGACGGGGGCGTGCTGACCGCTACCCAGGACACCAGCCTCCAGGACGGC
TGCCTCATCTACAACGTCAAGATCAGAGGGGTGAACTTCACATCCAACGGCCCTGTGATGCAGAAGAAAA
CACTCGGCTGGGAGGCCTTCACCGAGACGCTGTACCCCGCTGACGGCGGCCTGGAAGGCAGAAACGACAT
GGCCCTGAAGCTCGTGGGCGGGAGCCATCTGATCGCAAACATCAAGACCACATATAGATCCAAGAAACCC
GCTAAGAACCTCAAGATGCCTGGCGTCTACTATGTGGACTACAGACTGGAAAGAATCAAGGAGGCCAACA
ACGAGACCTACGTCGAGCAGCACGAGGTGGCAGTGGCCAGATACTGCGACCTCCCTAGCAAACTGGGGCA
CAAGCTTAATGGTAGTGGGGCTACTAACTTCAGCCTGCTGAAGCAGGCTGGAGACGTGGAGGAGAACCCT
GGACCTGCAAAGTTCATGACACCCGTGATCCAGGACAACCCCTCGGGCTGGGGTCCCTGTGCGGTTCCCG
AGCAGTTTCGGGATATGCCCTACCAGCCGTTCAGCAAAGGAGATCGGCTAGGAAAGGTTGCAGACTGGAC
AGGAGCCACATACCAAGATAAGAGGTACACAAATAAGTACTCCTCTCAGTTTGGTGGTGGAAGTCAATAT
GCTTATTTCCATGAGGAGGATGAAAGTAGCTTCCAGCTGGTGGATACAGCGCGCACACAGAAGACGGCCT
ACCAGCGGAATCGAATGAGATTTGCCCAGAGGAACCTCCGCAGAGACAAAGATCGTCGGAACATGTTGCA
GTTCAACCTGCAGATCCTGCCTAAGAGTGCCAAACAGAAAGAGAGAGAACGCATTCGACTGCAGAAAAAG
TTCCAGAAACAATTTGGGGTTAGGCAGAAATGGGATCAGAAATCACAGAAACCCCGAGACTCTTCAGTTG
AAGTTCGTAGTGATTGGGAAGTGAAAGAGGAAATGGATTTTCCTCAGTTGATGAAGATGCGCTACTTGGA
AGTATCAGAGCCACAGGACATTGAGTGTTGTGGGGCCCTAGAATACTACGACAAAGCCTTTGACCGCATC
ACCACGAGGAGTGAGAAGCCACTGCGGAGCATCAAGCGCATCTTCCACACTGTCACCACCACAGACGACC
CTGTCATCCGCAAGCTGGCAAAAACTCAGGGGAATGTGTTTGCCACTGATGCCATCCTGGCCACGCTGAT
GAGCTGTACCCGCTCAGTGTATTCCTGGGATATTGTCGTCCAGAGAGTTGGGTCCAAACTCTTCTTTGAC
AAGAGAGACAACTCTGACTTTGACCTCCTGACAAATTCACCCCGCAAACTGGCCATGGAGGCAACCTACA
TCAACCACAATTTCTCCCAGCAGTGCTTGAGAATGTGGAAGGAAAGATACAACTTCCCCAACCCAAACCC
GTTTGTGGAGGACGACATGGATAAGAATGAAATCGCCTCTGTTGCGTACCGTTACCGCAGGTGGAAGCTT
GGAGATGATATTGACCTTATTGTCCGTTGTGAGCACGATGGCGTCATGACTGGAGCCAACGGGGAAGTGT
CCTTCATCAACATCAAGACACTCAATGAGTGGGATTCCAGGCACTGTAATGGCGTTGACTGGCGTCAGAA
GCTGGACTCTCAGCGAGGGGCTGTCATTGCCACGGAGCTGAAGAACAACAGCTACAAGTTGGCCCGGTGG
ACCTGCTGTGCTTTGCTGGCTGGATCTGAGTACCTCAAGCTTGGTTATGTGTCTCGGTACCACGTGAAAG
ACTCCTCACGCCACGTCATCCTAGGCACCCAGCAGTTCAAGCCTAATGAGTTTGCCAGCCAGATCAACCT
GAGCGTGGAGAATGCCTGGGGCATTTTACGCTGCGTCATTGACATCTGCATGAAGCTGGAGGAGGGCAAA
TACCTCATCCTCAAGGACCCCAACAAGCAGGTCATCCGTGTCTACAGCCTCCCTGATGGCACCTTCAGCT
CTGATGAAGATGAGGAGGAAGAGGAGGAGGAAGAAGAGGAAGAAGAAGAGGAAGAAACTTAAGAATTCGT
CGAGGGACCTAATAACTTCGTATAGCATACATTATACGAAGTTATACATGTTTAAGGGTTCCGGTTCCAC
TAGGTACAATTCGATATCAAGCTTATCGATAATCAACCTCTGGATTACAAAATTTGTGAAAGATTGACTG
GTATTCTTAACTATGTTGCTCCTTTTACGCTATGTGGATACGCTGCTTTAATGCCTTTGTATCATGCTAT
TGCTTCCCGTATGGCTTTCATTTTCTCCTCCTTGTATAAATCCTGGTTGCTGTCTCTTTATGAGGAGTTG
TGGCCCGTTGTCAGGCAACGTGGCGTGGTGTGCACTGTGTTTGCTGACGCAACCCCCACTGGTTGGGGCA
TTGCCACCACCTGTCAGCTCCTTTCCGGGACTTTCGCTTTCCCCCTCCCTATTGCCACGGCGGAACTCAT
CGCCGCCTGCCTTGCCCGCTGCTGGACAGGGGCTCGGCTGTTGGGCACTGACAATTCCGTGGTGTTGTCG
GGGAAATCATCGTCCTTTCCTTGGCTGCTCGCCTGTGTTGCCACCTGGATTCTGCGCGGGACGTCCTTCT
GCTACGTCCCTTCGGCCCTCAATCCAGCGGACCTTCCTTCCCGCGGCCTGCTGCCGGCTCTGCGGCCTCT
TCCGCGTCTTCGCCTTCGCCCTCAGACGAGTCGGATCTCCCTTTGGGCCGCCTCCCCGCATCGATACCGT
CGACCTCGATCGAGACCTAGAAAAACATGGAGCAATCACAAGTAGCAATACAGCAGCTACCAATGCTGAT
TGTGCCTGGCTAGAAGCACAAGAGGAGGAGGAGGTGGGTTTTCCAGTCACACCTCAGGTACCTTTAAGAC
CAATGACTTACAAGGCAGCTGTAGATCTTAGCCACTTTTTAAAAGAAAAGGGGGGACTGGAAGGGCTAAT
TCACTCCCAACGAAGACAAGATATCCTTGATCTGTGGATCTACCACACACAAGGCTACTTCCCTGATTGG
CAGAACTACACACCAGGGCCAGGGATCAGATATCCACTGACCTTTGGATGGTGCTACAAGCTAGTACCAG
TTGAGCAAGAGAAGGTAGAAGAAGCCAATGAAGGAGAGAACACCCGCTTGTTACACCCTGTGAGCCTGCA
TGGGATGGATGACCCGGAGAGAGAAGTATTAGAGTGGAGGTTTGACAGCCGCCTAGCATTTCATCACATG
GCCCGAGAGCTGCATCCGGACTGTACTGGGTCTCTCTGGTTAGACCAGATCTGAGCCTGGGAGCTCTCTG
GCTAACTAGGGAACCCACTGCTTAAGCCTCAATAAAGCTTGCCTTGAGTGCTTCAAGTAGTGTGTGCCCG
TCTGTTGTGTGACTCTGGTAACTAGAGATCCCTCAGACCCTTTTAGTCAGTGTGGAAAATCTCTAGCAGC
ATGTGAGCAAAAGGCCAGCAAAAGGCCAGGAACCGTAAAAAGGCCGCGTTGCTGGCGTTTTTCCATAGGC
TCCGCCCCCCTGACGAGCATCACAAAAATCGACGCTCAAGTCAGAGGTGGCGAAACCCGACAGGACTATA
AAGATACCAGGCGTTTCCCCCTGGAAGCTCCCTCGTGCGCTCTCCTGTTCCGACCCTGCCGCTTACCGGA
TACCTGTCCGCCTTTCTCCCTTCGGGAAGCGTGGCGCTTTCTCATAGCTCACGCTGTAGGTATCTCAGTT
CGGTGTAGGTCGTTCGCTCCAAGCTGGGCTGTGTGCACGAACCCCCCGTTCAGCCCGACCGCTGCGCCTT
ATCCGGTAACTATCGTCTTGAGTCCAACCCGGTAAGACACGACTTATCGCCACTGGCAGCAGCCACTGGT
AACAGGATTAGCAGAGCGAGGTATGTAGGCGGTGCTACAGAGTTCTTGAAGTGGTGGCCTAACTACGGCT
ACACTAGAAGAACAGTATTTGGTATCTGCGCTCTGCTGAAGCCAGTTACCTTCGGAAAAAGAGTTGGTAG
CTCTTGATCCGGCAAACAAACCACCGCTGGTAGCGGTGGTTTTTTTGTTTGCAAGCAGCAGATTACGCGC
AGAAAAAAAGGATCTCAAGAAGATCCTTTGATCTTTTCTACGGGGTCTGACGCTCAGTGGAACGAAAACT
CACGTTAAGGGATTTTGGTCATGAGATTATCAAAAAGGATCTTCACCTAGATCCTTTTAAATTAAAAATG
AAGTTTTAAATCAATCTAAAGTATATATGAGTAAACTTGGTCTGACAGTTACCAATGCTTAATCAGTGAG
GCACCTATCTCAGCGATCTGTCTATTTCGTTCATCCATAGTTGCCTGACTCCCCGTCGTGTAGATAACTA
CGATACGGGAGGGCTTACCATCTGGCCCCAGTGCTGCAATGATACCGCGAGACCCACGCTCACCGGCTCC
AGATTTATCAGCAATAAACCAGCCAGCCGGAAGGGCCGAGCGCAGAAGTGGTCCTGCAACTTTATCCGCC
TCCATCCAGTCTATTAATTGTTGCCGGGAAGCTAGAGTAAGTAGTTCGCCAGTTAATAGTTTGCGCAACG
TTGTTGCCATTGCTACAGGCATCGTGGTGTCACGCTCGTCGTTTGGTATGGCTTCATTCAGCTCCGGTTC
CCAACGATCAAGGCGAGTTACATGATCCCCCATGTTGTGCAAAAAAGCGGTTAGCTCCTTCGGTCCTCCG
ATCGTTGTCAGAAGTAAGTTGGCCGCAGTGTTATCACTCATGGTTATGGCAGCACTGCATAATTCTCTTA
CTGTCATGCCATCCGTAAGATGCTTTTCTGTGACTGGTGAGTACTCAACCAAGTCATTCTGAGAATAGTG
TATGCGGCGACCGAGTTGCTCTTGCCCGGCGTCAATACGGGATAATACCGCGCCACATAGCAGAACTTTA
AAAGTGCTCATCATTGGAAAACGTTCTTCGGGGCGAAAACTCTCAAGGATCTTACCGCTGTTGAGATCCA
GTTCGATGTAACCCACTCGTGCACCCAACTGATCTTCAGCATCTTTTACTTTCACCAGCGTTTCTGGGTG
AGCAAAAACAGGAAGGCAAAATGCCGCAAAAAAGGGAATAAGGGCGACACGGAAATGTTGAATACTCATA
CTCTTCCTTTTTCAATATTATTGAAGCATTTATCAGGGTTATTGTCTCATGAGCGGATACATATTTGAAT
GTATTTAGAAAAATAAACAAATAGGGGTTCCGCGCACATTTCCCCGAAAAGTGCCACCTGACG
